>Addgene plasmid #111343 | pRS316-Cwc25 | addgene full sequence | sequence record 217945 | Addgene NGS Result
GCTTGGTTCCTCGTCGGATAGTGGCAAGTTCGCGCGTTTCGGTGATGACGGTGAAAACCTCTGACACATG
CAGCTCCCGGAGACGGTCACAGCTTGTCTGTAAGCGGATGCCGGGAGCAGACAAGCCCGTCAGGGCGCGT
CAGCGGGTGTTGGCGGGTGTCGGGGCTGGCTTAACTATGCGGCATCAGAGCAGATTGTACTGAGAGTGCA
CCATACCACCTTTTCAATTCATCATTTTTTTTTTTATTCTTTTTTTTGATTTCGGTTTCCTTGAAATTTT
TTTGATTCGGTAATCTCCGAACAGAAGGAAGAACGAAGGAAGGAGCACAGACTTAGATTGGTATATATAC
GCATATGTAGTGTTGAAGAAACATGAAATTGCCCAGTATTCTTAACCCAACTGCACAGAACAAAAACCTG
CAGGAAACGAAGATAAATCATGTCGAAAGCTACATATAAGGAACGTGCTGCTACTCATCCTAGTCCTGTT
GCTGCCAAGCTATTTAATATCATGCACGAAAAGCAAACAAACTTGTGTGCTTCATTGGATGTTCGTACCA
CCAAGGAATTACTGGAGTTAGTTGAAGCATTAGGTCCCAAAATTTGTTTACTAAAAACACATGTGGATAT
CTTGACTGATTTTTCCATGGAGGGCACAGTTAAGCCGCTAAAGGCATTATCCGCCAAGTACAATTTTTTA
CTCTTCGAAGACAGAAAATTTGCTGACATTGGTAATACAGTCAAATTGCAGTACTCTGCGGGTGTATACA
GAATAGCAGAATGGGCAGACATTACGAATGCACACGGTGTGGTGGGCCCAGGTATTGTTAGCGGTTTGAA
GCAGGCGGCAGAAGAAGTAACAAAGGAACCTAGAGGCCTTTTGATGTTAGCAGAATTGTCATGCAAGGGC
TCCCTATCTACTGGAGAATATACTAAGGGTACTGTTGACATTGCGAAGAGCGACAAAGATTTTGTTATCG
GCTTTATTGCTCAAAGAGACATGGGTGGAAGAGATGAAGGTTACGATTGGTTGATTATGACACCCGGTGT
GGGTTTAGATGACAAGGGAGACGCATTGGGTCAACAGTATAGAACCGTGGATGATGTGGTCTCTACAGGA
TCTGACATTATTATTGTTGGAAGAGGACTATTTGCAAAGGGAAGGGATGCTAAGGTAGAGGGTGAACGTT
ACAGAAAAGCAGGCTGGGAAGCATATTTGAGAAGATGCGGCCAGCAAAACTAAAAAACTGTATTATAAGT
AAATGCATGTATACTAAACTCACAAATTAGAGCTTCAATTTAATTATATCAGTTATTACCCTATGCGGTG
TGAAATACCGCACAGATGCGTAAGGAGAAAATACCGCATCAGGAAATTGTAAGCGTTAATATTTTGTTAA
AATTCGCGTTAAATTTTTGTTAAATCAGCTCATTTTTTAACCAATAGGCCGAAATCGGCAAAATCCCTTA
TAAATCAAAAGAATAGACCGAGATAGGGT
[37 nt withheld, positions 1500-1536]
AAAGAACGTGGACTCCAACGTCAAAGG
[49 nt withheld, positions 1564-1612]
T
[91 nt withheld, positions 1614-1704]
G
[124 nt withheld, positions 1706-1829]
CCATTCGCCATTCAGGCTGCGCAACTGTTGGGAAGGGCGATCGGTGCGGGCCTCTTCGCTATTACGCCAG
CTGGCGAAAGGGGGATGTGCTGCAAGGCGATTAAGTTGGGTAACGCCAGGGTTTTCCCAGTCACGACGTT
GTAAAACGACGGCCAGTGAATTGTAATACGACTCACTATAGGGCGAATTGGAGCTCCACCGCGGTGGCGG
CCGCTCTAGAACTAGTGGATCCCCCGGGCTGCAGGAATTCGATATCAAGCTTATCGATACCGTCGACCTC
GAGGGGGGGCCCGGTACCAGCTTTTGTTCCCTTTAGTGAGGGTTAATTTCGAGCTTGGCGTAATCATGGT
CATAGCTGTTTCCTGTGTGAAATTGTTATCCGCTCACAATTCCACACAACATACGAGCCGGAAGCATAAA
GTGTAAAGCCTGGGGTGCCTAATGAGTGAGCTAACTCACATTAATTGCGTTGCGCTCACTGCCCGCTTTC
CAGTCGGGAAACCTGTCGTGCCAGCTGCATTAATGAATCGGCCAACGCGCGGGGAGAGGCGGTTTGCGTA
TTGGGCGCTCTTCCGCTTCCTCGCTCACTGACTCGCTGCGCTCGGTCGTTCGGCTGCGGCGAGCGGTATC
AGCTCACTCAAAGGCGGTAATACGGTTATCCACAGAATCAGGGGATAACGCAGGAAAGAACATGTGAGCA
AAAGGCCAGCAAAAGGCCAGGAACCGTAAAAAGGCCGCGTTGCTGGCGTTTTTCCATAGGCTCCGCCCCC
CTGACGAGCATCACAAAAATCGACGCTCAAGTCAGAGGTGGCGAAACCCGACAGGACTATAAAGATACCA
GGCGTTTCCCCCTGGAAGCTCCCTCGTGCGCTCTCCTGTTCCGACCCTGCCGCTTACCGGATACCTGTCC
GCCTTTCTCCCTTCGGGAAGCGTGGCGCTTTCTCATAGCTCACGCTGTAGGTATCTCAGTTCGGTGTAGG
TCGTTCGCTCCAAGCTGGGCTGTGTGCACGAACCCCCCGTTCAGCCCGACCGCTGCGCCTTATCCGGTAA
CTATCGTCTTGAGTCCAACCCGGTAAGACACGACTTATCGCCACTGGCAGCAGCCACTGGTAACAGGATT
AGCAGAGCGAGGTATGTAGGCGGTGCTACAGAGTTCTTGAAGTGGTGGCCTAACTACGGCTACACTAGAA
GAACAGTATTTGGTATCTGCGCTCTGCTGAAGCCAGTTACCTTCGGAAAAAGAGTTGGTAGCTCTTGATC
CGGCAAACAAACCACCGCTGGTAGCGGTGGTTTTTTTGTTTGCAAGCAGCAGATTACGCGCAGAAAAAAA
GGATCTCAAGAAGATCCTTTGATCTTTTCTACGGGGTCTGACGCTCAGTGGAACGAAAACTCACGTTAAG
GGATTTTGGTCATGAGATTATCAAAAAGGATCTTCACCTAGATCCTTTTAAATTAAAAATGAAGTTTTAA
ATCAATCTAAAGTATATATGAGTAAACTTGGTCTGACAGTTACCAATGCTTAATCAGTGAGGCACCTATC
TCAGCGATCTGTCTATTTCGTTCATCCATAGTTGCCTGACTCCCCGTCGTGTAGATAACTACGATACGGG
AGGGCTTACCATCTGGCCCCAGTGCTGCAATGATACCGCGAGACCCACGCTCACCGGCTCCAGATTTATC
AGCAATAAACCAGCCAGCCGGAAGGGCCGAGCGCAGAAGTGGTCCTGCAACTTTATCCGCCTCCATCCAG
TCTATTAATTGTTGCCGGGAAGCTAGAGTAAGTAGTTCGCCAGTTAATAGTTTGCGCAACGTTGTTGCCA
TTGCTACAGGCATCGTGGTGTCACGCTCGTCGTTTGGTATGGCTTCATTCAGCTCCGGTTCCCAACGATC
AAGGCGAGTTACATGATCCCCCATGTTGTGCAAAAAAGCGGTTAGCTCCTTCGGTCCTCCGATCGTTGTC
AGAAGTAAGTTGGCCGCAGTGTTATCACTCATGGTTATGGCAGCACTGCATAATTCTCTTACTGTCATGC
CATCCGTAAGATGCTTTTCTGTGACTGGTGAGTACTCAACCAAGTCATTCTGAGAATAGTGTATGCGGCG
ACCGAGTTGCTCTTGCCCGGCGTCAATACGGGATAATACCGCGCCACATAGCAGAACTTTAAAAGTGCTC
ATCATTGGAAAACGTTCTTCGGGGCGAAAACTCTCAAGGATCTTACCGCTGTTGAGATCCAGTTCGATGT
AACCCACTCGTGCACCCAACTGATCTTCAGCATCTTTTACTTTCACCAGCGTTTCTGGGTGAGCAAAAAC
AGGAAGGCAAAATGCCGCAAAAAAGGGAATAAGGGCGACACGGAAATGTTGAATACTCATACTCTTCCTT
TTTCAATATTATTGAAGCATTTATCAGGGTTATTGTCTCATGAGCGGATACATATTTGAATGTATTTAGA
AAAATAAACAAATAGGGGTTCCGCGCACATTTCCCCGAAAAGTGCCACCTGGGTCCTTTTCATCACGTGC
TATAAAAATAATTATAATTTAAATTTTTTAATATAAATATATAAATTAAAAATAGAAAGTAAAAAAAGAA
ATTAAAGAAAAAATAGTTTTTGTTTTCCGAAGATGTAAAAGACTCTAGGGGGATCGCCAACAAATACTAC
CTTTTATCTTGCTCTTCCTGCTCTCAGGTATTAATGCCGAATTGTTTCATCTTGTCTGTGTAGAAGACCA
CACACGAAAATCCTGTGATTTTACATTTTACTTATCGTTAATCGAATGTATATCTATTTAATCTGCTTTT
CTTGTCTAATAAATATATATGTAAAGTACGCTTTTTGTTGAAATTTTTTAAACCTTTGTTTATTTTTTTT
TCTTCATTCCGTAACTCTTCTACCTTCTTTATTTACTTTCTAAAATCCAAATACAAAACATAAAAATAAA
TAAACACAGAGTAAATTCCCAAATTATTCCATCATTAAAAGATACGAGGCGCGTGTAAGTTACAGGCAAG
CGATCCGTCTAAGAAACCATTATTATCATGACATTAACCTATAAAAATAGGCGTATCACGAGGCCCTTTC
GTCGTTCAAGGCTTACGCCGAGTCGCTTACTCGCTGCTCGCTTTCTTTCTTAGTGTTGTTATCCTATATA
AAACGTAACTGTTTAGTTATTTAAGTCCAAGTGCATATTTACACTATAATATATAATATAACATCTCATC
TTTTTTTATTTCTTTTTCTTCTTCTCCCGCCGCGGGCTTACATACAGAGATATAAGAACAAGTGGTACGT
AGCATGCAGCTTCTCAAAAGAGATGAGCGTTCAGTTTTGAGTACAGGGAAGAAAGGCCAAATCGAGAGTA
CATTATCATGGGGTCGGGCGATTTGAATCTGTTGAAATCATGGAATCCCAAGCTTATGAAAAATAGAAAA
AAAGTATGGGAGACCGAACAGGATCTAATTACCGAACAGCAGAAGCTTAACACGCGATTGAAAGAAATTG
AAAAAGAACGAGAACTAAATGAACTGCTGAACGAATCGAGCAAGGATAAGCCGGAGACTCTCAAGAATGA
CTTGGCTTTGAAGAAGTCGGGCTTGGAATGGATGTATCAGGATGCAAAACTGAGTGACGAAAAGGAAGAC
TATTTATTAGGTAAGAAAAAACTAGATTCATCTATACTAAACCAACCTGCAACACCGCCTGTAAGGGCGG
CCACTACTATTTCCGCTTCTGGTGCCGCAACATCCATAAGTTCGCAGAAGAAGAAGTCAAAATTGCTTAA
AGATGATCCAATGAGTAAGTTTAAGGTAACTAAACAACAAAGAAGAACTCCAGACTCAACAAAAAAAAGA
GCAATGTCGCAACGAGGGAAACCGTTGTCCAAGCCCGCTCCGGACCTAGACTACTAAACTTTCCTTTTCT
TAGA
Features (pLannotate 1.2.2; 19 found; start..end, strand, type, name):
     30..64      +  CDS            rop (fragment): Rop protein, which maintains plasmids at low copy number; rop
    166..215     +  misc_feature   bom (fragment): basis of mobility region from pBR322
    223..439     +  promoter       URA3 promoter: S. cerevisiae URA3
    440..1243    +  CDS            URA3: orotidine-5'-phosphate decarboxylase, required for uracil biosynthesis; S. cerevisiae URA3; yeast auxotrophic marker, counterselectable with 5-fluoroorotic acid (5-FOA)
   1322..1373    +  misc_feature   bom (fragment): basis of mobility region from pBR322
   1401..1829    -  rep_origin     f1 ori (sequence partly withheld): f1 bacteriophage origin of replication; arrow indicates direction of (+) strand synthesis
   1833..1990    -  CDS            lacZα (fragment): LacZα fragment of β-galactosidase; lacZ fragment
   1993..2011    +  promoter       T7 promoter: promoter for bacteriophage T7 RNA polymerase
   2020..2127    +  misc_feature   MCS: pBluescript multiple cloning site
   2139..2157    -  promoter       T3 promoter: promoter for bacteriophage T3 RNA polymerase
   2202..2218    -  protein_bind   lac operator: The lac repressor binds to the lac operator to inhibit transcription in E. coli. This inhibition can be relieved by adding lactose or isopropyl-β-D-thiogalactopyranoside (IPTG). lac repressor encoded by lacI
   2226..2256    -  promoter       lac promoter: promoter for the E. coli lac operon
   2271..2292    -  protein_bind   CAP binding site: CAP binding activates transcription in the presence of cAMP. E. coli catabolite activator protein
   2305..2397    -  CDS            lacI (fragment): lac repressor; lacI; The lac repressor binds to the lac operator to inhibit transcription in E. coli. This inhibition can be relieved by adding lactose or isopropyl-β-D-thiogalactopyranoside (IPTG).
   2580..3168    -  rep_origin     ori: high-copy-number ColE1/pMB1/pBR322/pUC origin of replication
   3339..4199    -  CDS            AmpR: β-lactamase; bla; confers resistance to ampicillin, carbenicillin, and related antibiotics
   4200..4304    -  promoter       AmpR promoter: bla
   4341..4844    +  misc_feature   CEN/ARS: S. cerevisiae CEN6 centromere fused to an autonomously replicating sequence
   5197..5733    +  CDS            CWC25: CWC25_YEAST - Experimental evidence at protein level: Swiss-Prot protein existence level 1. Involved in pre-mRNA splicing. From Saccharomyces cerevisiae (strain ATCC 204508 / S288c) (Baker's yeast).
