[The description below was written by a language model from this plasmid's Addgene catalogue record and pLannotate feature annotations shown in this document.]
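Description:
pRS316-Cwc25 is a yeast–E. coli shuttle plasmid built on pRS316, a low-copy centromeric vector, and it carries the Saccharomyces cerevisiae gene CWC25 (YNL245C) without any tag or fusion partner. In yeast the plasmid is maintained through a CEN/ARS element, in which the CEN6 centromere is joined to an autonomously replicating sequence. This gives stable segregation at roughly one or a few copies per cell. Selection in yeast relies on the URA3 marker under its own promoter, which complements uracil auxotrophy and can be counterselected with 5-fluoroorotic acid. In E. coli the plasmid replicates from a ColE1/pUC-type origin and is selected with ampicillin through the β-lactamase gene. An f1 origin is also present and allows single-stranded DNA production.

The annotated 5,753 nt sequence shows the usual pBluescript-derived cloning region of the pRS series, with a lacZα fragment, lac promoter and operator, and T7 and T3 promoters flanking the multiple cloning site. The CWC25 coding sequence is annotated at 5197..5733, between the CEN/ARS element and the end of the record, rather than within the annotated polylinker, which appears intact. No yeast promoter or terminator is annotated next to the gene, and the record does not state what drives its expression. A few hundred unannotated bases lie upstream of the coding sequence, but their identity is not recorded.

Cwc25 is a protein involved in pre-mRNA splicing. The record gives no purpose beyond providing CWC25 on a URA3 vector. Because URA3 is counterselectable, such a plasmid would suit complementation or plasmid-shuffle experiments in yeast splicing genetics.
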