Addgene plasmid #111343: pRS316-Cwc25
Purpose: Cwc25 in pRS316(Ura) vector
Depositing lab: Christine Guthrie. Depositing organization: University of California, San Francisco (UCSF).
Backbone
  Vector backbone: pRS316
  Vector type: Yeast Expression
  Selectable markers: URA3
Growth in bacteria
  Bacterial resistance: Ampicillin, 100 μg/mL
  Growth temperature: 37°C
  Growth strain: DH5alpha
  Copy number: Low Copy
Gene/Insert
  Gene/Insert name: CWC25 (alt name: YNL245C)
  Species: S. cerevisiae (budding yeast)
  Tag / fusion protein: none
Terms and licenses: Academic/Nonprofit Terms; Industry Terms: Not Available to Industry
How to cite: pRS316-Cwc25 was a gift from Christine Guthrie (Addgene plasmid # 111343 ; http://n2t.net/addgene:111343 ; RRID:Addgene_111343)
